Addgene plasmid #172988: pCMV7.1_3xFLAG-MOB1A
Purpose: constitutive expression of FLAG-tagged MOB1A
Depositing lab: Michael Wehr. Depositing organization: Klinikum der Ludwig Maximilians-Universitaet Muenchen. Publication: Comprehensive split TEV based protein-protein interaction screening reveals TAOK2 as a key modulator of Hippo signalling to limit growth. Ma X, Mandausch FJ, Wu Y, Sahoo VK, Ma W, Leoni G, Hostiuc M, Wintgens JP, Qiu J, Kannaiyan N, Rossner MJ, Wehr MC. Cell Signal. 2024 Jan;113:110917. doi: 10.1016/j.cellsig.2023.110917. Epub 2023 Oct 7. PubMed 37813295.
Backbone
  Vector backbone: pCMV7.1
  Vector type: Mammalian Expression
Growth in bacteria
  Bacterial resistance: Ampicillin, 100 μg/mL
  Growth temperature: 37°C
  Growth strain: DH5alpha
  Copy number: High Copy
Gene/Insert
  Gene/Insert name: 3xFLAG-MOB1A
  Species: H. sapiens (human)
  Entrez Gene: MOB1A (a.k.a. C2orf6, MATS1, MOB1, MOBK1B, MOBKL1B, Mob4B)
  Tag / fusion protein: 3xFLAG (N terminal on insert)
  Cloning method: Gateway Cloning
Terms and licenses: Academic/Nonprofit Terms; Industry Terms: Not Available to Industry
How to cite: pCMV7.1_3xFLAG-MOB1A was a gift from Michael Wehr (Addgene plasmid # 172988 ; http://n2t.net/addgene:172988 ; RRID:Addgene_172988)
