[The description below was written by a language model from this plasmid's Addgene catalogue record and pLannotate feature annotations shown in this document.]
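Description:
pCMV7.1_3xFLAG-MOB1A is a mammalian expression plasmid of about 5.4 kb, built on the pCMV7.1 backbone, for constitutive production of human MOB1A carrying an N-terminal 3xFLAG tag. It is maintained in E. coli as a high-copy plasmid through a ColE1/pUC-type origin and selected with ampicillin via the β-lactamase gene and its native promoter. An f1 phage origin is also present, which in principle permits single-stranded DNA production. The feature table shows no mammalian selection marker. An SV40 enhancer/early promoter segment sits downstream of the expression cassette but has no annotated coding sequence after it, so the plasmid appears suited to transient transfection rather than drug selection of stable lines.

The expression unit consists of the human cytomegalovirus immediate-early enhancer and promoter, followed by the 3xFLAG coding sequence (three tandem FLAG epitopes with an enterokinase cleavage site), an attB1 site, the MOB1A open reading frame, an attB2 site and the human growth hormone polyadenylation signal. The flanking attB sites are the scars of the Gateway recombination used to introduce the insert, and attB1 lies between tag and gene, so it is presumably translated as a short linker. Remnants of lac elements (lacZα and lacI fragments, lac promoter and operator), a T7 promoter and a cloning-site fragment are backbone leftovers with no evident role in expression.

MOB1A is a co-activator of the LATS1/2 kinases in the Hippo growth-control pathway. The tagged protein can be detected or immunoprecipitated with anti-FLAG reagents, and the construct was deposited in connection with a study of protein–protein interactions in Hippo signalling.
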