Features (pLannotate 1.2.2; 19 found; start..end, strand, type, name):
      4..158     -  CDS            lacZα (fragment): LacZα fragment of β-galactosidase; lacZ fragment
    318..697     +  enhancer       CMV enhancer: human cytomegalovirus immediate early enhancer
    699..898     +  promoter       CMV promoter: human cytomegalovirus (CMV) immediate early promoter
    931..996     +  CDS            3xFLAG: three tandem FLAG® epitope tags, followed by an enterokinase cleavage site
   1033..1057    +  protein_bind   attB1: mutant version of attB; recombination site for the Gateway® BP reaction BP Clonase™
   1060..1704    +  CDS            MOB1A: MOB1A_HUMAN - Also known as C2orf6, MOB4B, MOBK1B, MOBKL1B. Experimental evidence at protein level: Swiss-Prot protein existence level 1. Activator of LATS1/2 in the Hippo signaling pathway which plays a pivotal role in organ size control and tumor suppression by restricting proliferation and promoting apoptosis. The core of this pathway is composed of a kinase cascade wherein STK3/MST2 and STK4/MST1, in complex with its regulatory protein SAV1, phosphorylates and activates LATS1/2 in complex with its regulatory protein MOB1, which in turn phosphorylates and inactivates YAP1 oncoprotein and WW
   1709..1733    -  protein_bind   attB2: mutant version of attB; recombination site for the Gateway® BP reaction BP Clonase™
   1747..1765    -  misc_feature   MCS (fragment): pUC18/19 multiple cloning site
   1766..2388    +  polyA_signal   hGH poly(A) signal: human growth hormone polyadenylation signal
   2417..2746    +  promoter       SV40 promoter: SV40 enhancer and early promoter
   2785..2803    -  promoter       T7 promoter: promoter for bacteriophage T7 RNA polymerase
   2841..2857    -  protein_bind   lac operator: The lac repressor binds to the lac operator to inhibit transcription in E. coli. This inhibition can be relieved by adding lactose or isopropyl-β-D-thiogalactopyranoside (IPTG). lac repressor encoded by lacI
   2865..2895    -  promoter       lac promoter: promoter for the E. coli lac operon
   2910..2931    -  protein_bind   CAP binding site: CAP binding activates transcription in the presence of cAMP. E. coli catabolite activator protein
   2944..3036    -  CDS            lacI (fragment): lac repressor; lacI; The lac repressor binds to the lac operator to inhibit transcription in E. coli. This inhibition can be relieved by adding lactose or isopropyl-β-D-thiogalactopyranoside (IPTG).
   3219..3807    -  rep_origin     ori: high-copy-number ColE1/pMB1/pBR322/pUC origin of replication
   3978..4838    -  CDS            AmpR: β-lactamase; bla; confers resistance to ampicillin, carbenicillin, and related antibiotics
   4839..4943    -  promoter       AmpR promoter: bla
   4970..5398    +  rep_origin     f1 ori (sequence partly withheld): f1 bacteriophage origin of replication; arrow indicates direction of (+) strand synthesis
>Addgene plasmid #172988 | pCMV7.1_3xFLAG-MOB1A | addgene full sequence | sequence record 340454 | Addgene NGS Result
CCATTCGCCATTCAGGCTGCGCAACTGTTGGGAAGGGCGATCGGTGCGGGCCTCTTCGCTATTACGCCAG
CTGGCGAAAGGGGGATGTGCTGCAAGGCGATTAAGTTGGGTAACGCCAGGGTTTTCCCAGTCACGACGTT
GTAAAACGACGGCCAGTGCCAAGCTGATCTATACATTGAATCAATATTGGCAATTAGCCATATTAGTCAT
TGGTTATATAGCATAAATCAATATTGGCTATTGGCCATTGCATACGTTGTATCTATATCATAATATGTAC
ATTTATATTGGCTCATGTCCAATATGACCGCCATGTTGACATTGATTATTGACTAGTTATTAATAGTAAT
CAATTACGGGGTCATTAGTTCATAGCCCATATATGGAGTTCCGCGTTACATAACTTACGGTAAATGGCCC
GCCTGGCTGACCGCCCAACGACCCCCGCCCATTGACGTCAATAATGACGTATGTTCCCATAGTAACGCCA
ATAGGGACTTTCCATTGACGTCAATGGGTGGAGTATTTACGGTAAACTGCCCACTTGGCAGTACATCAAG
TGTATCATATGCCAAGTCCGCCCCCTATTGACGTCAATGACGGTAAATGGCCCGCCTGGCATTATGCCCA
GTACATGACCTTACGGGACTTTCCTACTTGGCAGTACATCTACGTATTAGTCATCGCTATTACCATGGTG
ATGCGGTTTTGGCAGTACACCAATGGGCGTGGATAGCGGTTTGACTCACGGGGATTTCCAAGTCTCCACC
CCATTGACGTCAATGGGAGTTTGTTTTGGCACCAAAATCAACGGGACTTTCCAAAATGTCGTAATAACCC
CGCCCCGTTGACGCAAATGGGCGGTAGGCGTGTACGGTGGGAGGTCTATATAAGCAGAGCTCGTTTAGTG
AACCGTCAGAATTAACCATGGACTACAAAGACCATGACGGTGATTATAAAGATCATGACATCGATTACAA
GGATGACGATGACAAGCTTGCGGCCGCGAATTCATCGATAGATCTGATATCAACAAGTTTGTACAAAAAA
GCAGGCTCCAGCTTCCTCTTCAGCAGCCGCTCTTCTAAAACATTCAAACCAAAGAAGAATATCCCTGAAG
GATCTCATCAGTATGAACTCTTAAAACATGCAGAAGCAACTCTAGGAAGTGGGAATCTGAGACAAGCTGT
TATGTTGCCTGAGGGAGAGGATCTCAATGAATGGATTGCTGTGAACACTGTGGATTTCTTTAACCAGATC
AACATGTTATATGGAACTATTACAGAATTCTGCACTGAAGCAAGCTGTCCAGTCATGTCTGCAGGTCCGA
GATATGAATATCACTGGGCAGATGGTACTAATATTAAAAAGCCAATCAAATGTTCTGCACCAAAATACAT
TGACTATTTGATGACTTGGGTTCAAGATCAGCTTGATGATGAAACTCTTTTTCCTTCTAAGATTGGTGTC
CCATTTCCCAAAAACTTTATGTCTGTGGCAAAGACTATTCTAAAGCGTCTGTTCAGGGTTTATGCCCATA
TTTATCACCAGCACTTTGATTCTGTGATGCAGCTGCAAGAGGAGGCCCACCTCAACACCTCCTTTAAGCA
CTTTATTTTCTTTGTTCAGGAGTTTAATCTGATTGATAGGCGTGAGCTGGCACCTCTTCAAGAATTAATA
GAGAAACTTGGATCAAAAGACAGATAAGACCCAGCTTTCTTGTACAAAGTGGTTGATTCGGTACCAGTCG
ACTCTAGAGGATCCCGGGTGGCATCCCTGTGACCCCTCCCCAGTGCCTCTCCTGGCCCTGGAAGTTGCCA
CTCCAGTGCCCACCAGCCTTGTCCTAATAAAATTAAGTTGCATCATTTTGTCTGACTAGGTGTCCTTCTA
TAATATTATGGGGTGGAGGGGGGTGGTATGGAGCAAGGGGCAAGTTGGGAAGACAACCTGTAGGGCCTGC
GGGGTCTATTGGGAACCAAGCTGGAGTGCAGTGGCACAATCTTGGCTCACTGCAATCTCCGCCTCCTGGG
TTCAAGCGATTCTCCTGCCTCAGCCTCCCGAGTTGTTGGGATTCCAGGCATGCATGACCAGGCTCAGCTA
ATTTTTGTTTTTTTGGTAGAGACGGGGTTTCACCATATTGGCCAGGCTGGTCTCCAACTCCTAATCTCAG
GTGATCTACCCACCTTGGCCTCCCAAATTGCTGGGATTACAGGCGTGAACCACTGCTCCCTTCCCTGTCC
TTCTGATTTTAAAATAACTATACCAGCAGGAGGACGTCCAGACACAGCATAGGCTACCTGGCCATGCCCA
ACCGGTGGGACATTTGAGTTGCTTGCTTGGCACTGTCCTCTCATGCGTTGGGTCCACTCAGTAGATGCCT
GTTGAATTGGGTACGCGGCCAGCTTGGCTGTGGAATGTGTGTCAGTTAGGGTGTGGAAAGTCCCCAGGCT
CCCCAGCAGGCAGAAGTATGCAAAGCATGCATCTCAATTAGTCAGCAACCAGGTGTGGAAAGTCCCCAGG
CTCCCCAGCAGGCAGAAGTATGCAAAGCATGCATCTCAATTAGTCAGCAACCATAGTCCCGCCCCTAACT
CCGCCCATCCCGCCCCTAACTCCGCCCAGTTCCGCCCATTCTCCGCCCCATGGCTGACTAATTTTTTTTA
TTTATGCAGAGGCCGAGGCCGCCTCGGCCTCTGAGCTATTCCAGAAGTAGTGAGGAGGCTTTTTTGGAGG
CCTAGGCTTTTGCAAAAAGCTCCTCGAGGAACTGAAAAACCAGAAAGTTAATTCCCTATAGTGAGTCGTA
TTAAATTCGTAATCATGTCATAGCTGTTTCCTGTGTGAAATTGTTATCCGCTCACAATTCCACACAACAT
ACGAGCCGGAAGCATAAAGTGTAAAGCCTGGGGTGCCTAATGAGTGAGCTAACTCACATTAATTGCGTTG
CGCTCACTGCCCGCTTTCCAGTCGGGAAACCTGTCGTGCCAGCTGCATTAATGAATCGGCCAACGCGCGG
GGAGAGGCGGTTTGCGTATTGGGCGCTCTTCCGCTTCCTCGCTCACTGACTCGCTGCGCTCGGTCGTTCG
GCTGCGGCGAGCGGTATCAGCTCACTCAAAGGCGGTAATACGGTTATCCACAGAATCAGGGGATAACGCA
GGAAAGAACATGTGAGCAAAAGGCCAGCAAAAGGCCAGGAACCGTAAAAAGGCCGCGTTGCTGGCGTTTT
TCCATAGGCTCCGCCCCCCTGACGAGCATCACAAAAATCGACGCTCAAGTCAGAGGTGGCGAAACCCGAC
AGGACTATAAAGATACCAGGCGTTTCCCCCTGGAAGCTCCCTCGTGCGCTCTCCTGTTCCGACCCTGCCG
CTTACCGGATACCTGTCCGCCTTTCTCCCTTCGGGAAGCGTGGCGCTTTCTCATAGCTCACGCTGTAGGT
ATCTCAGTTCGGTGTAGGTCGTTCGCTCCAAGCTGGGCTGTGTGCACGAACCCCCCGTTCAGCCCGACCG
CTGCGCCTTATCCGGTAACTATCGTCTTGAGTCCAACCCGGTAAGACACGACTTATCGCCACTGGCAGCA
GCCACTGGTAACAGGATTAGCAGAGCGAGGTATGTAGGCGGTGCTACAGAGTTCTTGAAGTGGTGGCCTA
ACTACGGCTACACTAGAAGAACAGTATTTGGTATCTGCGCTCTGCTGAAGCCAGTTACCTTCGGAAAAAG
AGTTGGTAGCTCTTGATCCGGCAAACAAACCACCGCTGGTAGCGGTGGTTTTTTTGTTTGCAAGCAGCAG
ATTACGCGCAGAAAAAAAGGATCTCAAGAAGATCCTTTGATCTTTTCTACGGGGTCTGACGCTCAGTGGA
ACGAAAACTCACGTTAAGGGATTTTGGTCATGAGATTATCAAAAAGGATCTTCACCTAGATCCTTTTAAA
TTAAAAATGAAGTTTTAAATCAATCTAAAGTATATATGAGTAAACTTGGTCTGACAGTTACCAATGCTTA
ATCAGTGAGGCACCTATCTCAGCGATCTGTCTATTTCGTTCATCCATAGTTGCCTGACTCCCCGTCGTGT
AGATAACTACGATACGGGAGGGCTTACCATCTGGCCCCAGTGCTGCAATGATACCGCGAGACCCACGCTC
ACCGGCTCCAGATTTATCAGCAATAAACCAGCCAGCCGGAAGGGCCGAGCGCAGAAGTGGTCCTGCAACT
TTATCCGCCTCCATCCAGTCTATTAATTGTTGCCGGGAAGCTAGAGTAAGTAGTTCGCCAGTTAATAGTT
TGCGCAACGTTGTTGCCATTGCTACAGGCATCGTGGTGTCACGCTCGTCGTTTGGTATGGCTTCATTCAG
CTCCGGTTCCCAACGATCAAGGCGAGTTACATGATCCCCCATGTTGTGCAAAAAAGCGGTTAGCTCCTTC
GGTCCTCCGATCGTTGTCAGAAGTAAGTTGGCCGCAGTGTTATCACTCATGGTTATGGCAGCACTGCATA
ATTCTCTTACTGTCATGCCATCCGTAAGATGCTTTTCTGTGACTGGTGAGTACTCAACCAAGTCATTCTG
AGAATAGTGTATGCGGCGACCGAGTTGCTCTTGCCCGGCGTCAATACGGGATAATACCGCGCCACATAGC
AGAACTTTAAAAGTGCTCATCATTGGAAAACGTTCTTCGGGGCGAAAACTCTCAAGGATCTTACCGCTGT
TGAGATCCAGTTCGATGTAACCCACTCGTGCACCCAACTGATCTTCAGCATCTTTTACTTTCACCAGCGT
TTCTGGGTGAGCAAAAACAGGAAGGCAAAATGCCGCAAAAAAGGGAATAAGGGCGACACGGAAATGTTGA
ATACTCATACTCTTCCTTTTTCAATATTATTGAAGCATTTATCAGGGTTATTGTCTCATGAGCGGATACA
TATTTGAATGTATTTAGAAAAATAAACAAATAGGGGTTCCGCGCACATTTCCCCGAAAAGTGCCACCTG
[124 nt withheld, positions 4970-5093]
C
[91 nt withheld, positions 5095-5185]
A
[49 nt withheld, positions 5187-5235]
CCTTTGACGTTGGAGTCCACGTTCTTT
[37 nt withheld, positions 5263-5299]
ACCCTATCTCGGTCTATTCTTTTGATTTATAAGGGATTTTGCCGATTTCGGCCTATTGGTTAAAAAATGA
GCTGATTTAACAAAAATTTAACGCGAATTTTAACAAAATATTAACGCTTACAATTT
